>Addgene plasmid #157024 | pD649-HAsp-JAG1-Fc(DAPA)-AviTag-6xHis | addgene full sequence | sequence record 433176 | Addgene NGS Result
TATTGAAGCATTTATCAGGGTTATTGTCTCATGAGCGGATACATATTTGAATGTATTTAGAAAAATAAAC
AAATAGGGGTCAGTGTTACAACCAATTAACCAATTCTGAACATTATCGCGAGCCCATTTATACCTGAATA
TGGCTCATAACACCCCTTGCTCATGACCAAAATCCCTTAACGTGAGTTACGCGCGCGTCGTTCCACTGAG
CGTCAGACCCCGTAGAAAAGATCAAAGGATCTTCTTGAGATCCTTTTTTTCTGCGCGTAATCTGCTGCTT
GCAAACAAAAAAACCACCGCTACCAGCGGTGGTTTGTTTGCCGGATCAAGAGCTACCAACTCTTTTTCCG
AAGGTAACTGGCTTCAGCAGAGCGCAGATACCAAATACTGTTCTTCTAGTGTAGCCGTAGTTAGCCCACC
ACTTCAAGAACTCTGTAGCACCGCCTACATACCTCGCTCTGCTAATCCTGTTACCAGTGGCTGCTGCCAG
TGGCGATAAGTCGTGTCTTACCGGGTTGGACTCAAGACGATAGTTACCGGATAAGGCGCAGCGGTCGGGC
TGAACGGGGGGTTCGTGCACACAGCCCAGCTTGGAGCGAACGACCTACACCGAACTGAGATACCTACAGC
GTGAGCTATGAGAAAGCGCCACGCTTCCCGAAGGGAGAAAGGCGGACAGGTATCCGGTAAGCGGCAGGGT
CGGAACAGGAGAGCGCACGAGGGAGCTTCCAGGGGGAAACGCCTGGTATCTTTATAGTCCTGTCGGGTTT
CGCCACCTCTGACTTGAGCGTCGATTTTTGTGATGCTCGTCAGGGGGGCGGAGCCTATGGAAAAACGCCA
GCAACGCGGCCTTTTTACGGTTCCTGGCCTTTTGCTGGCCTTTTGCTCACATGTTCTTTCCTGCGTTATC
CCCTGATTCTGTGGATAACCGTATTACCGCCTTTGAGTGAGCTGATACCGCTCGCCGCAGCCGAACGACC
GAGCGCAGCGAGTCAGTGAGCGAGGAAGCGGAAGGCGAGAGTAGGGAACTGCCAGGCATCAAACTAAGCA
GAAGGCCCCTGACGGATGGCCTTTTTGCGTTTCTACAAACTCTTTCTGTGTTGTAAAACGACGGCCAGTC
TTAAGCTCGGGCCCCCTGGGCGGTTCTGATAACGAGTAATCGTTAATCCGCAAATAACGTAAAAACCCGC
TTCGGCGGGTTTTTTTATGGGGGGAGTTTAGGGAAAGAGCATTTGTCAGAATATTTAAGGGCGCCTGTCA
CTTTGCTTGATATATGAGAATTATTTAACCTTATAAATGAGAAAAAAGCAACGCACTTTAAATAAGATAC
GTTGCTTTTTCGATTGATGAACACCTATAATTAAACTATTCATCTATTATTTATGATTTTTTGTATATAC
AATATTTCTAGTTTGTTAAAGAGAATTAAGAAAATAAATCTCGAAAATAATAAAGGGAAAATCAGTTTTT
GATATCAAAATTATACATGTCAACGATAATACAAAATATAATACAAACTATAAGATGGGTGATGCTGCCA
ACTTACTGATTTAGTGTATGATGGTGTTTTTGAGGTGCTCCAGTGGCTTCTGTTTCTATCAGCTGTCCCT
CCTGTTCAGCTACTGACGGGGTGGTGCGTAACGGCAAAAGCACCGCCGGACATCAGCGCTATCTCTGCTC
TCACTGCCGTAAAACATGGCAACTGCAGTTCACTTACACCGCTTCTCAACCCGGTACGCACCAGAAAATC
ATTGATATGGCCATGAATGGCGTTGGATGCCGGGCAACAGCCCGCATTATGGGCGTTGGCCTCAACACGA
TTTTACGTCACTTAAAAAACTCAGGCCGCAGTCGGTAACCTCGCGCATACAGCCGGGCAGTGACGTCATC
GTCTGCGCGGAAATGGACGAACAGTGGGGCTATGTCGGGGCTAAATCGCGCCAGCGCTGGCTGTTTTACG
CGTATGACAGTCTCCGGAAGACGGTTGTTGCGCACGTATTCGGTGAACGCACTATGGCGACGCTGGGGCG
TCTTATGAGCCTGCTGTCACCCTTTGACGTGGTGATATGGATGACGGATGGCTGGCCGCTGTATGAATCC
CGCCTGAAGGGAAAGCTGCACGTAATCAGCAAGCGATATACGCAGCGAATTGAGCGGCATAACCTGAATC
TGAGGCAGCACCTGGCACGGCTGGGACGGAAGTCGCTGTCGTTCTCAAAATCGGTGGAGCTGCATGACAA
AGTCATCGGGCATTATCTGAACATAAAACACTATCAATAAGTTGGAGTCATTACCTATAAGATGTTATCA
GTATTTATTATCATTTAGAATAAATTTTGTGTCGCCCTTAATTGTGAGCGGATAACAATTACGAGCTTCA
TGCACAGTGGCGTTGACTCAATATTGGCCATTAGCCATATTATTCATTGGTTATATAGCATAAATCAATA
TTGGCTATTGGCCATTGCATACGTTGTATCTATATCATAATATGTACATTTATATTGGCTCATGTCCAAT
ATGACCGCCATGTTGGCATTGATTATTGACTAGTTATTAATAGTAATCAATTACGGGGTCATTAGTTCAT
AGCCCATATATGGAGTTCCGCGTTACATAACTTACGGTAAATGGCCCGCCTGGCTGACCGCCCAACGACC
CCCGCCCATTGACGTCAATAATGACGTATGTTCCCATAGTAACGCCAATAGGGACTTTCCATTGACGTCA
ATGGGTGGAGTATTTACGGTAAACTGCCCACTTGGCAGTACATCAAGTGTATCATATGCCAAGTACGCCC
CCTATTGACGTCAATGACGGTAAATGGCCCGCCTGGCATTATGCCCAGTACATGACCTTATGGGACTTTC
CTACTTGGCAGTACATCTACGTATTAGTCATCGCTATTACCATGGTGATGCGGTTTTGGCAGTACATCAA
TGGGCGTGGATAGCGGTTTGACTCACGGGGATTTCCAAGTCTCCACCCCATTGACGTCAATGGGAGTTTG
TTTTGGCACCAAAATCAACGGGACTTTCCAAAATGTCGTAACAACTCCGCCCCATTGACGCAAATGGGCG
GTAGGCGTGTACGGTGGGAGGTCTATATAAGCAGAGCTCGTTTAGTGAACCGTCAGATCGCCTGGAGACG
CCATCCACGCTGTTTTGACCTCCATAGAAGACACCGGGACCGATCCAGCCTCCGCGGCCGGGAACGGTGC
ATTGGAACGCGGATTCCCCGTGCCAAGAGTGACGTAAGTACCGCCTATAGAGTCTATAGGCCCACCCCCT
TGGCTTCGTTAGAACGCGGCTACAATTAATACATAACCTTATGTATCATACACATACGATTTAGGTGACA
CTATAGAATAACATCCACTTTGCCTTTCTCTCCACAGGTGTCCACTCCCAGGTCCAACTGCACCTCGGTT
CTATCGAAAACGCGCCTGCTAGCGCCACCATGAAGACCATCATTGCCCTGAGCTACATCTTCTGCCTGGT
GTTCGCTGCGGCCGCCCAATTTGAGCTGGAAATCCTGAGCATGCAGAACGTGAACGGCGAGCTGCAGAAT
GGCAATTGCTGTGGCGGAGCCAGAAATCCCGGCGACAGAAAGTGCACCAGAGATGAGTGCGACACCTACT
TCAAAGTGTGCCTGAAAGAATACCAGAGCCGCGTGACAGCCGGCGGACCTTGTTCTTTTGGCAGCGGCTC
TACACCTGTGATCGGCGGCAACACCTTCAACCTGAAGGCCAGCAGAGGCAACGACCGGAACAGAATCGTG
CTGCCCTTCAGCTTCGCCTGGCCTAGAAGCTACACCCTGCTGGTGGAAGCCTGGGACAGCAGCAATGATA
CCGTGCAGCCCGACAGCATCATCGAGAAGGCCTCTCACAGCGGCATGATCAACCCCAGCAGACAGTGGCA
GACCCTGAAGCAGAATACCGGCGTGGCCCACTTCGAGTACCAGATCAGAGTGACCTGCGACGACTACTAC
TACGGCTTCGGCTGCAACAAGTTCTGCAGACCCCGGGACGATTTCTTCGGCCACTATGCCTGCGACCAGA
ACGGCAACAAGACCTGCATGGAAGGCTGGATGGGCCCCGAGTGCAATAGAGCCATCTGCAGACAGGGCTG
TAGCCCCAAGCACGGCAGCTGTAAACTGCCCGGCGATTGCAGATGCCAGTATGGCTGGCAGGGCCTGTAC
TGCGACAAGTGCATTCCTCATCCTGGCTGCGTGCACGGAATCTGCAATGAGCCTTGGCAGTGCCTGTGCG
AGACAAACTGGGGAGGCCAGCTGTGCGACAAGGACCTGAATTACTGCGGCACCCACCAGCCTTGCCTGAA
TGGCGGCACATGTAGCAACACAGGCCCCGACAAGTACCAGTGCTCTTGCCCTGAGGGCTACTCTGGCCCC
AATTGCGAGATTGCCGAACACGCCTGTCTGAGCGACCCCTGCCACAATAGAGGCAGCTGCAAAGAGACAA
GCCTGGGCTTCGAGTGCGAGTGTTCTCCTGGATGGACAGGCCCTACCTGCAGCACCAACATCGACGACTG
CAGCCCTAACAACTGCAGCCACGGCGGAACCTGTCAGGACCTGGTCAACGGCTTTAAGTGCGTGTGCCCT
CCTCAGTGGACCGGCAAAACATGCCAGCTGGACGCCAACGAGTGCGAAGCCAAGCCTTGTGTGAACGCCA
AGAGCTGCAAGAACCTGATCGCCAGCTACTACTGCGACTGCCTGCCAGGATGGATGGGACAGAACTGCGA
CATCAACATCAACGATTGCCTGGGCCAGTGCCAGAACGACGCCAGCTGTAGAGATCTGGTCAATGGCTAC
CGGTGCATCTGCCCACCTGGATATGCAGGCGATCACTGCGAGCGGGACATTGACGAGTGTGCCAGCAATC
CCTGTCTGAACGGCGGCCACTGTCAGAACGAGATCAACCGGTTCCAGTGTCTGTGCCCCACCGGCTTTAG
CGGCAATCTGTGTCAGCTGGACATCGACTATTGCGAGCCCAATCCATGCCAGAATGGCGCCCAGTGCTAC
AACAGAGCCAGCGACTACTTCTGCAAGTGCCCCGAGGATTACGAGGGCAAGAACTGCTCCCACCTGAAGG
ACCACTGCCGGACCACACCTTGCGAAGTGATCGATAGCTGCACCGTGGCTATGGCCAGCAACGATACACC
AGAAGGCGTGCGGTACATCAGCAGCAACGTGTGTGGACCTCACGGCAAGTGCAAGTCTCAGAGCGGCGGC
AAGTTCACCTGTGACTGTAACAAGGGCTTCACCGGCACCTACTGCCACGAGAACATCAATGACTGCGAGA
GCAACCCCTGCAGAAACGGCGGCACTTGTATCGACGGCGTGAACAGCTACAAGTGTATCTGCAGCGACGG
ATGGGAGGGCGCCTACTGCGAGACTAATATCAACGACTGCTCTCAGAACCCTTGCCACAACGGCGGGACC
TGCAGAGATCTCGTGAACGACTTCTACTGCGATTGCAAGAACGGCTGGAAGGGCAAGACCTGTCACAGCA
GAGATAGCCAGTGCGACGAGGCCACCTGTAACAATGGCGGAACTTGCTACGATGAGGGCGACGCCTTCAA
GTGCATGTGTCCTGGTGGATGGGAAGGCACCACATGCAATATCGCCCGGAACAGCAGCTGTCTGCCTAAT
CCATGTCATAACGGTGGCACCTGTGTCGTGAATGGCGAGAGCTTTACCTGCGTGTGCAAAGAAGGCTGGG
AGGGACCTATCTGCGCCCAGAACACCAACGACTGTAGCCCACATCCTTGCTACAACTCCGGCACATGCGT
GGACGGCGACAACTGGTACAGATGCGAATGCGCCCCTGGCTTCGCCGGACCTGATTGCCGGATCAATATC
AATGAGTGTCAGAGCAGCCCTTGCGCCTTCGGCGCTACTTGTGTGGATGAGATCAACGGCTACCGCTGCG
TGTGTCCACCAGGCCATAGCGGAGCCAAGTGTCAAGAAGTGTCCGGCAGACCTTGCATCACCATGGGCAG
CGTTATCCCCGATGGCGCCAAGTGGGACGACGATTGCAATACCTGCCAGTGCCTCAACGGCAGAATCGCC
TGCTCCAAAGTTTGGTGCGGCCCCAGACCTTGTCTGCTGCACAAGGGACACAGCGAGTGTCCTAGCGGCC
AGAGCTGTATCCCCATCCTGGACGATCAGTGCTTCGTGCACCCTTGTACAGGCGTGGGCGAGTGTAGAAG
CAGCTCTCTGCAGCCCGTGAAAACAAAGTGTACCAGCGATAGCTACTACCAGGACAACTGCGCCAACATC
ACCTTCACGTTCAACAAAGAAATGATGAGCCCTGGCCTGACCACCGAGCACATCTGTAGCGAGCTGAGAA
ACCTGAACATCCTGAAGAACGTGTCCGCCGAGTACAGCATCTATATCGCCTGCGAGCCTTCTCCTAGCGC
CAACAACGAAATCCACGTGGCCATCAGCGCCGAGGACATCAGAGATGACGGCAACCCCATCAAAGAGATC
ACCGACAAGATCATCGACCTGGTGTCCAAGCGCGACGGCAACTCTTCTCTGATTGCTGCCGTCGCTGAAG
TGCGGGTCCAGAGAAGGCCCCTGAAGAATAGAACCGATGGCGCGCCGGGCGGCGACAAGACCCACACCTG
CCCCCCCTGCCCAGCTCCAGAACTGCTGGGAGGGCCTTCCGTGTTCCTGTTCCCCCCCAAGCCCAAGGAC
ACCCTGATGATCAGCAGGACCCCCGAGGTGACCTGCGTGGTGGTGGCCGTGTCCCACGAGGACCCAGAGG
TGAAGTTCAACTGGTACGTGGACGGCGTGGAGGTGCACAACGCCAAGACCAAGCCCAGAGAGGAGCAGTA
CAACAGCACCTACAGGGTGGTGTCCGTGCTGACCGTGCTGCACCAGGACTGGCTGAACGGCAAAGAATAC
AAGTGCAAAGTCTCCAACAAGGCCCTGGCTGCCCCAATCGAAAAGACAATCAGCAAGGCCAAGGGCCAGC
CACGGGAGCCCCAGGTGTACACCCTGCCCCCCAGCCGGGAGGAGATGACCAAGAACCAGGTGTCCCTGAC
CTGTCTGGTGAAGGGCTTCTACCCCAGCGATATCGCCGTGGAGTGGGAGAGCAACGGCCAGCCCGAGAAC
AACTACAAGACCACCCCCCCAGTGCTGGACAGCGACGGCAGCTTCTTCCTGTACAGCAAGCTGACCGTGG
ACAAGTCCAGGTGGCAGCAGGGCAACGTGTTCAGCTGCAGCGTGATGCACGAGGCCCTGCACAACCACTA
CACCCAGAAGTCCCTGAGCCTGAGCCCCGGCGGCAGCGGTCTTAATGATATTTTCGAGGCTCAGAAGATT
GAGTGGCATGAACACCACCACCATCACCACTAAGGCCGGCCTGTAGTCACTGGCACAACGCGTTACCCGG
TAAGCCAATCGGGTATACACGGTCGTCATACTGCAGACAGGGTTCTTCTACTTTGCAAGATAGTCTTGAG
TAGTAAAATAAATAGATAGAGAAAATCAGCCTCGACTGTGCCTTCTAGTTGCCAGCCATCTGTTGTTTGC
CCCTCCCCCGTGCCTTCCTTGACCCTGGAAGGTGCCACTCCCACTGTCCTTTCCTAATAAAATGAGGAAA
TTGCATCACAACACTCAACCCTATCTCGGTCTATTCTTTTGATTTATAAGGGATTTTGCCGATTTCGGCC
TATTGGTTAAAAAATGAGCTGATTTAACAAAAATTTAACGCGAATTAATTCTGTGGAATGTGTGTCAGTT
AGGGTGTGGAAAGTCCCCAGGCTCCCCAGCAGGCAGAAGTATGCAAAGCATGCATCTCAATTAGTCAGCA
ACCAGGTGTGGAAAGTCCCCAGGCTCCCCAGCAGGCAGAAGTATGCAAAGCATGCATCTCAATTAGTCAG
CAACCATAGTCCCGCCCCTAACTCCGCCCATCCCGCCCCTAACTCCGCCCAGTTCCGCCCATTCTCCGCC
CCATGGCTGACTAATTTTTTTTATTTATGCAGAGGCCGAGGCCGCCTCTGCCTCTGAGCTATTCCAGAAG
TAGTGAGGAGGCTTTTTTGGAGGCCTAGGCTTTTGCAAAAAGCTCCCGGGAGCTTGTATATCCATTTTCG
GATCTGATCAGCACGTGTTGACAATTAATCATCGGCATAGTATATCGGCATAGTATAATACGACAAGGTG
AGGAACTAAACCATGACCGAGTACAAGCCCACGGTGCGCCTCGCCACCCGCGACGACGTCCCCAGGGCCG
TACGCACCCTCGCCGCCGCGTTCGCCGACTACCCCGCCACGCGCCACACCGTCGATCCGGACCGCCACAT
CGAGCGGGTCACCGAGCTGCAAGAACTCTTCCTCACGCGCGTCGGGCTCGACATCGGCAAGGTGTGGGTC
GCGGACGACGGCGCCGCGGTGGCGGTCTGGACCACGCCGGAGAGCGTCGAAGCGGGGGCGGTGTTCGCCG
AGATCGGCCCGCGCATGGCCGAGTTGAGCGGTTCCCGGCTGGCCGCGCAGCAACAGATGGAAGGCCTCCT
GGCGCCGCACCGGCCCAAGGAGCCCGCGTGGTTCCTGGCCACCGTCGGCGTCTCGCCCGACCACCAGGGC
AAGGGTCTGGGCAGCGCCGTCGTGCTCCCCGGAGTGGAGGCGGCCGAGCGCGCCGGGGTGCCCGCCTTCC
TGGAGACATCCGCGCCCCGCAACCTCCCCTTCTACGAGCGGCTCGGCTTCACCGTCACCGCCGACGTCGA
GGTGCCCGAAGGACCGCGCACCTGGTGCATGACCCGCAAGCCCGGTGCCTGACACGTGCTACGAGATTTC
GATTCCACCGCCGCCTTCTATGAAAGGTTGGGCTTCGGAATCGTTTTCCGGGACGCCGGCTGGATGATCC
TCCAGCGCGGGGATCTCATGCTGGAGTTCTTCGCCCACCCCAACTTGTTTATTGCAGCTTATAATGGTTA
CAAATAAAGCAATAGCATCACAAATTTCACAAATAAAGCATTTTTTTCACTGCATTCTAGTTGTGGTTTG
TCCAAACTCATCAATGTATCTTATCATGTCTGTATACCGTCGACCTCTAGCTAGAGCTTGGCGTAATCAT
GGTCATTACCAATGCTTAATCAGTGAGGCACCTATCTCAGCGATCTGTCTATTTCGTTCATCCATAGTTG
CCTGACTCCCCGTCGTGTAGATAACTACGATACGGGAGGGCTTACCATCTGGCCCCAGCGCTGCGATGAT
ACCGCGAGAACCACGCTCACCGGCTCCGGATTTATCAGCAATAAACCAGCCAGCCGGAAGGGCCGAGCGC
AGAAGTGGTCCTGCAACTTTATCCGCCTCCATCCAGTCTATTAATTGTTGCCGGGAAGCTAGAGTAAGTA
GTTCGCCAGTTAATAGTTTGCGCAACGTTGTTGCCATCGCTACAGGCATCGTGGTGTCACGCTCGTCGTT
TGGTATGGCTTCATTCAGCTCCGGTTCCCAACGATCAAGGCGAGTTACATGATCCCCCATGTTGTGCAAA
AAAGCGGTTAGCTCCTTCGGTCCTCCGATCGTTGTCAGAAGTAAGTTGGCCGCAGTGTTATCACTCATGG
TTATGGCAGCACTGCATAATTCTCTTACTGTCATGCCATCCGTAAGATGCTTTTCTGTGACTGGTGAGTA
CTCAACCAAGTCATTCTGAGAATAGTGTATGCGGCGACCGAGTTGCTCTTGCCCGGCGTCAATACGGGAT
AATACCGCGCCACATAGCAGAACTTTAAAAGTGCTCATCATTGGAAAACGTTCTTCGGGGCGAAAACTCT
CAAGGATCTTACCGCTGTTGAGATCCAGTTCGATGTAACCCACTCGTGCACCCAACTGATCTTCAGCATC
TTTTACTTTCACCAGCGTTTCTGGGTGAGCAAAAACAGGAAGGCAAAATGCCGCAAAAAAGGGAATAAGG
GCGACACGGAAATGTTGAATACTCATATTCTTCCTTTTTCAATAT
Features (pLannotate 1.2.2; 22 found; start..end, strand, type, name):
    110..134     -  CDS            KanR (fragment): aminoglycoside phosphotransferase; aph(3')-Ia; confers resistance to kanamycin
    245..833     +  rep_origin     ori: high-copy-number ColE1/pMB1/pBR322/pUC origin of replication
   1058..1075    +  terminator     rrnB T2 terminator (fragment): transcription terminator T2 from the E. coli rrnB gene
   1100..1119    -  CDS            lacZα (fragment): LacZα fragment of β-galactosidase; lacZ fragment
   1528..2295    +  mobile_element IS1: prokaryotic transposable element IS1
   2352..2368    +  protein_bind   lac operator: The lac repressor binds to the lac operator to inhibit transcription in E. coli. This inhibition can be relieved by adding lactose or isopropyl-β-D-thiogalactopyranoside (IPTG). lac repressor encoded by lacI
   2611..2914    +  enhancer       CMV enhancer: human cytomegalovirus immediate early enhancer
   2915..3118    +  promoter       CMV promoter: human cytomegalovirus (CMV) immediate early promoter
   3254..3297    +  intron         CMV intron (fragment): modified intron A from human cytomegalovirus
   3349..3367    +  promoter       SP6 promoter: promoter for bacteriophage SP6 RNA polymerase
   3371..3408    +  CDS            IgH signal sequence (fragment): signal sequence from the mouse immunoglobulin heavy chain variable region
   3499..6618    +  CDS            JAG1 (fragment): JAG1_HUMAN - Also known as JAGL1. Experimental evidence at protein level: Swiss-Prot protein existence level 1. Ligand for multiple Notch receptors and involved in the mediation of Notch signaling (PubMed:18660822, PubMed:20437614). May be involved in cell-fate decisions during hematopoiesis (PubMed:9462510). Seems to be involved in early and late stages of mammalian cardiovascular development. Inhibits myoblast differentiation (By similarity). Enhances fibroblast growth factor-induced angiogenesis (in vitro). From Homo sapiens (Human).
   6634..7311    +  CDS            IGHG1 (fragment): IGHG1_HUMAN - Experimental evidence at protein level: Swiss-Prot protein existence level 1. Constant region of immunoglobulin heavy chains. Immunoglobulins, also known as antibodies, are membrane-bound or secreted glycoproteins produced by B lymphocytes. In the recognition phase of humoral immunity, the membrane-bound immunoglobulins serve as receptors which, upon binding of a specific antigen, trigger the clonal expansion and differentiation of B lymphocytes into immunoglobulins- secreting plasma cells. Secreted immunoglobulins mediate the effector phase of humoral immunity, which results in
   7526..7637    +  polyA_signal   bGH poly(A) signal: bovine growth hormone polyadenylation signal
   7638..7746    +  rep_origin     f1 ori (fragment): f1 bacteriophage origin of replication; arrow indicates direction of (+) strand synthesis
   7760..8089    +  promoter       SV40 promoter: SV40 enhancer and early promoter
   8137..8184    +  promoter       EM7 promoter: synthetic bacterial promoter&nbsp
   8203..8802    +  CDS            PuroR (fragment): puromycin N-acetyltransferase; pac from Streptomyces; confers resistance to puromycin
   8812..8937    +  CDS            ble (fragment): BLE_KLEPN - Experimental evidence at protein level: Swiss-Prot protein existence level 1. Binding protein with a strong affinity to the bleomycin family of antibiotics. Binds to CL990; an antimitotic-antibiotic compound. From Klebsiella pneumoniae.
   8932..9053    +  polyA_signal   SV40 poly(A) signal: SV40 polyadenylation signal
   9106..9966    -  CDS            AmpR: β-lactamase; bla; confers resistance to ampicillin, carbenicillin, and related antibiotics
   9969..80      -  promoter       AmpR promoter (fragment) (across the origin): bla
