>Addgene plasmid #157024 | pD649-HAsp-JAG1-Fc(DAPA)-AviTag-6xHis | analyzer sequence | sequence record 303157
TTTCAATATTATTGAAGCATTTATCAGGGTTATTGTCTCATGAGCGGATACATATTTGAATGTATTTAGA
AAAATAAACAAATAGGGGTCAGTGTTACAACCAATTAACCAATTCTGAACATTATCGCGAGCCCATTTAT
ACCTGAATATGGCTCATAACACCCCTTGCTCATGACCAAAATCCCTTAACGTGAGTTACGCGCGCGTCGT
TCCACTGAGCGTCAGACCCCGTAGAAAAGATCAAAGGATCTTCTTGAGATCCTTTTTTTCTGCGCGTAAT
CTGCTGCTTGCAAACAAAAAAACCACCGCTACCAGCGGTGGTTTGTTTGCCGGATCAAGAGCTACCAACT
CTTTTTCCGAAGGTAACTGGCTTCAGCAGAGCGCAGATACCAAATACTGTTCTTCTAGTGTAGCCGTAGT
TAGCCCACCACTTCAAGAACTCTGTAGCACCGCCTACATACCTCGCTCTGCTAATCCTGTTACCAGTGGC
TGCTGCCAGTGGCGATAAGTCGTGTCTTACCGGGTTGGACTCAAGACGATAGTTACCGGATAAGGCGCAG
CGGTCGGGCTGAACGGGGGGTTCGTGCACACAGCCCAGCTTGGAGCGAACGACCTACACCGAACTGAGAT
ACCTACAGCGTGAGCTATGAGAAAGCGCCACGCTTCCCGAAGGGAGAAAGGCGGACAGGTATCCGGTAAG
CGGCAGGGTCGGAACAGGAGAGCGCACGAGGGAGCTTCCAGGGGGAAACGCCTGGTATCTTTATAGTCCT
GTCGGGTTTCGCCACCTCTGACTTGAGCGTCGATTTTTGTGATGCTCGTCAGGGGGGCGGAGCCTATGGA
AAAACGCCAGCAACGCGGCCTTTTTACGGTTCCTGGCCTTTTGCTGGCCTTTTGCTCACATGTTCTTTCC
TGCGTTATCCCCTGATTCTGTGGATAACCGTATTACCGCCTTTGAGTGAGCTGATACCGCTCGCCGCAGC
CGAACGACCGAGCGCAGCGAGTCAGTGAGCGAGGAAGCGGAAGGCGAGAGTAGGGAACTGCCAGGCATCA
AACTAAGCAGAAGGCCCCTGACGGATGGCCTTTTTGCGTTTCTACAAACTCTTTCTGTGTTGTAAAACGA
CGGCCAGTCTTAAGCTCGGGCCCCCTGGGCGGTTCTGATAACGAGTAATCGTTAATCCGCAAATAACGTA
AAAACCCGCTTCGGCGGGTTTTTTTATGGGGGGAGTTTAGGGAAAGAGCATTTGTCAGAATATTTAAGGG
CGCCTGTCACTTTGCTTGATATATGAGAATTATTTAACCTTATAAATGAGAAAAAAGCAACGCACTTTAA
ATAAGATACGTTGCTTTTTCGATTGATGAACACCTATAATTAAACTATTCATCTATTATTTATGATTTTT
TGTATATACAATATTTCTAGTTTGTTAAAGAGAATTAAGAAAATAAATCTCGAAAATAATAAAGGGAAAA
TCAGTTTTTGATATCAAAATTATACATGTCAACGATAATACAAAATATAATACAAACTATAAGATGTTAT
CAGTATTTATTATCATTTAGAATAAATTTTGTGTCGCCCTTAATTGTGAGCGGATAACAATTACGAGCTT
CATGCACAGTGGCGTTGACTCAATATTGGCCATTAGCCATATTATTCATTGGTTATATAGCATAAATCAA
TATTGGCTATTGGCCATTGCATACGTTGTATCTATATCATAATATGTACATTTATATTGGCTCATGTCCA
ATATGACCGCCATGTTGGCATTGATTATTGACTAGTTATTAATAGTAATCAATTACGGGGTCATTAGTTC
ATAGCCCATATATGGAGTTCCGCGTTACATAACTTACGGTAAATGGCCCGCCTGGCTGACCGCCCAACGA
CCCCCGCCCATTGACGTCAATAATGACGTATGTTCCCATAGTAACGCCAATAGGGACTTTCCATTGACGT
CAATGGGTGGAGTATTTACGGTAAACTGCCCACTTGGCAGTACATCAAGTGTATCATATGCCAAGTACGC
CCCCTATTGACGTCAATGACGGTAAATGGCCCGCCTGGCATTATGCCCAGTACATGACCTTATGGGACTT
TCCTACTTGGCAGTACATCTACGTATTAGTCATCGCTATTACCATGGTGATGCGGTTTTGGCAGTACATC
AATGGGCGTGGATAGCGGTTTGACTCACGGGGATTTCCAAGTCTCCACCCCATTGACGTCAATGGGAGTT
TGTTTTGGCACCAAAATCAACGGGACTTTCCAAAATGTCGTAACAACTCCGCCCCATTGACGCAAATGGG
CGGTAGGCGTGTACGGTGGGAGGTCTATATAAGCAGAGCTCGTTTAGTGAACCGTCAGATCGCCTGGAGA
CGCCATCCACGCTGTTTTGACCTCCATAGAAGACACCGGGACCGATCCAGCCTCCGCGGCCGGGAACGGT
GCATTGGAACGCGGATTCCCCGTGCCAAGAGTGACGTAAGTACCGCCTATAGAGTCTATAGGCCCACCCC
CTTGGCTTCGTTAGAACGCGGCTACAATTAATACATAACCTTATGTATCATACACATACGATTTAGGTGA
CACTATAGAATAACATCCACTTTGCCTTTCTCTCCACAGGTGTCCACTCCCAGGTCCAACTGCACCTCGG
TTCTATCGAAAACGCGCCTGCTAGCGCCACCATGAAGACCATCATTGCCCTGAGCTACATCTTCTGCCTG
GTGTTCGCTGCGGCCGCCCAATTTGAGCTGGAAATCCTGAGCATGCAGAACGTGAACGGCGAGCTGCAGA
ATGGCAATTGCTGTGGCGGAGCCAGAAATCCCGGCGACAGAAAGTGCACCAGAGATGAGTGCGACACCTA
CTTCAAAGTGTGCCTGAAAGAATACCAGAGCCGCGTGACAGCCGGCGGACCTTGTTCTTTTGGCAGCGGC
TCTACACCTGTGATCGGCGGCAACACCTTCAACCTGAAGGCCAGCAGAGGCAACGACCGGAACAGAATCG
TGCTGCCCTTCAGCTTCGCCTGGCCTAGAAGCTACACCCTGCTGGTGGAAGCCTGGGACAGCAGCAATGA
TACCGTGCAGCCCGACAGCATCATCGAGAAGGCCTCTCACAGCGGCATGATCAACCCCAGCAGACAGTGG
CAGACCCTGAAGCAGAATACCGGCGTGGCCCACTTCGAGTACCAGATCAGAGTGACCTGCGACGACTACT
ACTACGGCTTCGGCTGCAACAAGTTCTGCAGACCCCGGGACGATTTCTTCGGCCACTATGCCTGCGACCA
GAACGGCAACAAGACCTGCATGGAAGGCTGGATGGGCCCCGAGTGCAATAGAGCCATCTGCAGACAGGGC
TGTAGCCCCAAGCACGGCAGCTGTAAACTGCCCGGCGATTGCAGATGCCAGTATGGCTGGCAGGGCCTGT
ACTGCGACAAGTGCATTCCTCATCCTGGCTGCGTGCACGGAATCTGCAATGAGCCTTGGCAGTGCCTGTG
CGAGACAAACTGGGGAGGCCAGCTGTGCGACAAGGACCTGAATTACTGCGGCACCCACCAGCCTTGCCTG
AATGGCGGCACATGTAGCAACACAGGCCCCGACAAGTACCAGTGCTCTTGCCCTGAGGGCTACTCTGGCC
CCAATTGCGAGATTGCCGAACACGCCTGTCTGAGCGACCCCTGCCACAATAGAGGCAGCTGCAAAGAGAC
AAGCCTGGGCTTCGAGTGCGAGTGTTCTCCTGGATGGACAGGCCCTACCTGCAGCACCAACATCGACGAC
TGCAGCCCTAACAACTGCAGCCACGGCGGAACCTGTCAGGACCTGGTCAACGGCTTTAAGTGCGTGTGCC
CTCCTCAGTGGACCGGCAAAACATGCCAGCTGGACGCCAACGAGTGCGAAGCCAAGCCTTGTGTGAACGC
CAAGAGCTGCAAGAACCTGATCGCCAGCTACTACTGCGACTGCCTGCCAGGATGGATGGGACAGAACTGC
GACATCAACATCAACGATTGCCTGGGCCAGTGCCAGAACGACGCCAGCTGTAGAGATCTGGTCAATGGCT
ACCGGTGCATCTGCCCACCTGGATATGCAGGCGATCACTGCGAGCGGGACATTGACGAGTGTGCCAGCAA
TCCCTGTCTGAACGGCGGCCACTGTCAGAACGAGATCAACCGGTTCCAGTGTCTGTGCCCCACCGGCTTT
AGCGGCAATCTGTGTCAGCTGGACATCGACTATTGCGAGCCCAATCCATGCCAGAATGGCGCCCAGTGCT
ACAACAGAGCCAGCGACTACTTCTGCAAGTGCCCCGAGGATTACGAGGGCAAGAACTGCTCCCACCTGAA
GGACCACTGCCGGACCACACCTTGCGAAGTGATCGATAGCTGCACCGTGGCTATGGCCAGCAACGATACA
CCAGAAGGCGTGCGGTACATCAGCAGCAACGTGTGTGGACCTCACGGCAAGTGCAAGTCTCAGAGCGGCG
GCAAGTTCACCTGTGACTGTAACAAGGGCTTCACCGGCACCTACTGCCACGAGAACATCAATGACTGCGA
GAGCAACCCCTGCAGAAACGGCGGCACTTGTATCGACGGCGTGAACAGCTACAAGTGTATCTGCAGCGAC
GGATGGGAGGGCGCCTACTGCGAGACTAATATCAACGACTGCTCTCAGAACCCTTGCCACAACGGCGGGA
CCTGCAGAGATCTCGTGAACGACTTCTACTGCGATTGCAAGAACGGCTGGAAGGGCAAGACCTGTCACAG
CAGAGATAGCCAGTGCGACGAGGCCACCTGTAACAATGGCGGAACTTGCTACGATGAGGGCGACGCCTTC
AAGTGCATGTGTCCTGGTGGATGGGAAGGCACCACATGCAATATCGCCCGGAACAGCAGCTGTCTGCCTA
ATCCATGTCATAACGGTGGCACCTGTGTCGTGAATGGCGAGAGCTTTACCTGCGTGTGCAAAGAAGGCTG
GGAGGGACCTATCTGCGCCCAGAACACCAACGACTGTAGCCCACATCCTTGCTACAACTCCGGCACATGC
GTGGACGGCGACAACTGGTACAGATGCGAATGCGCCCCTGGCTTCGCCGGACCTGATTGCCGGATCAATA
TCAATGAGTGTCAGAGCAGCCCTTGCGCCTTCGGCGCTACTTGTGTGGATGAGATCAACGGCTACCGCTG
CGTGTGTCCACCAGGCCATAGCGGAGCCAAGTGTCAAGAAGTGTCCGGCAGACCTTGCATCACCATGGGC
AGCGTTATCCCCGATGGCGCCAAGTGGGACGACGATTGCAATACCTGCCAGTGCCTCAACGGCAGAATCG
CCTGCTCCAAAGTTTGGTGCGGCCCCAGACCTTGTCTGCTGCACAAGGGACACAGCGAGTGTCCTAGCGG
CCAGAGCTGTATCCCCATCCTGGACGATCAGTGCTTCGTGCACCCTTGTACAGGCGTGGGCGAGTGTAGA
AGCAGCTCTCTGCAGCCCGTGAAAACAAAGTGTACCAGCGATAGCTACTACCAGGACAACTGCGCCAACA
TCACCTTCACGTTCAACAAAGAAATGATGAGCCCTGGCCTGACCACCGAGCACATCTGTAGCGAGCTGAG
AAACCTGAACATCCTGAAGAACGTGTCCGCCGAGTACAGCATCTATATCGCCTGCGAGCCTTCTCCTAGC
GCCAACAACGAAATCCACGTGGCCATCAGCGCCGAGGACATCAGAGATGACGGCAACCCCATCAAAGAGA
TCACCGACAAGATCATCGACCTGGTGTCCAAGCGCGACGGCAACTCTTCTCTGATTGCTGCCGTCGCTGA
AGTGCGGGTCCAGAGAAGGCCCCTGAAGAATAGAACCGATGGCGCGCCGGGCGGCGACAAGACCCACACC
TGCCCCCCCTGCCCAGCTCCAGAACTGCTGGGAGGGCCTTCCGTGTTCCTGTTCCCCCCCAAGCCCAAGG
ACACCCTGATGATCAGCAGGACCCCCGAGGTGACCTGCGTGGTGGTGGCCGTGTCCCACGAGGACCCAGA
GGTGAAGTTCAACTGGTACGTGGACGGCGTGGAGGTGCACAACGCCAAGACCAAGCCCAGAGAGGAGCAG
TACAACAGCACCTACAGGGTGGTGTCCGTGCTGACCGTGCTGCACCAGGACTGGCTGAACGGCAAAGAAT
ACAAGTGCAAAGTCTCCAACAAGGCCCTGGCTGCCCCAATCGAAAAGACAATCAGCAAGGCCAAGGGCCA
GCCACGGGAGCCCCAGGTGTACACCCTGCCCCCCAGCCGGGAGGAGATGACCAAGAACCAGGTGTCCCTG
ACCTGTCTGGTGAAGGGCTTCTACCCCAGCGATATCGCCGTGGAGTGGGAGAGCAACGGCCAGCCCGAGA
ACAACTACAAGACCACCCCCCCAGTGCTGGACAGCGACGGCAGCTTCTTCCTGTACAGCAAGCTGACCGT
GGACAAGTCCAGGTGGCAGCAGGGCAACGTGTTCAGCTGCAGCGTGATGCACGAGGCCCTGCACAACCAC
TACACCCAGAAGTCCCTGAGCCTGAGCCCCGGCGGCAGCGGTCTTAATGATATTTTCGAGGCTCAGAAGA
TTGAGTGGCATGAACACCACCACCATCACCACTAAGGCCGGCCTGTAGTCACTGGCACAACGCGTTACCC
GGTAAGCCAATCGGGTATACACGGTCGTCATACTGCAGACAGGGTTCTTCTACTTTGCAAGATAGTCTTG
AGTAGTAAAATAAATAGATAGAGAAAATCAGCCTCGACTGTGCCTTCTAGTTGCCAGCCATCTGTTGTTT
GCCCCTCCCCCGTGCCTTCCTTGACCCTGGAAGGTGCCACTCCCACTGTCCTTTCCTAATAAAATGAGGA
AATTGCATCACAACACTCAACCCTATCTCGGTCTATTCTTTTGATTTATAAGGGATTTTGCCGATTTCGG
CCTATTGGTTAAAAAATGAGCTGATTTAACAAAAATTTAACGCGAATTAATTCTGTGGAATGTGTGTCAG
TTAGGGTGTGGAAAGTCCCCAGGCTCCCCAGCAGGCAGAAGTATGCAAAGCATGCATCTCAATTAGTCAG
CAACCAGGTGTGGAAAGTCCCCAGGCTCCCCAGCAGGCAGAAGTATGCAAAGCATGCATCTCAATTAGTC
AGCAACCATAGTCCCGCCCCTAACTCCGCCCATCCCGCCCCTAACTCCGCCCAGTTCCGCCCATTCTCCG
CCCCATGGCTGACTAATTTTTTTTATTTATGCAGAGGCCGAGGCCGCCTCTGCCTCTGAGCTATTCCAGA
AGTAGTGAGGAGGCTTTTTTGGAGGCCTAGGCTTTTGCAAAAAGCTCCCGGGAGCTTGTATATCCATTTT
CGGATCTGATCAGCACGTGTTGACAATTAATCATCGGCATAGTATATCGGCATAGTATAATACGACAAGG
TGAGGAACTAAACCATGACCGAGTACAAGCCCACGGTGCGCCTCGCCACCCGCGACGACGTCCCCAGGGC
CGTACGCACCCTCGCCGCCGCGTTCGCCGACTACCCCGCCACGCGCCACACCGTCGATCCGGACCGCCAC
ATCGAGCGGGTCACCGAGCTGCAAGAACTCTTCCTCACGCGCGTCGGGCTCGACATCGGCAAGGTGTGGG
TCGCGGACGACGGCGCCGCGGTGGCGGTCTGGACCACGCCGGAGAGCGTCGAAGCGGGGGCGGTGTTCGC
CGAGATCGGCCCGCGCATGGCCGAGTTGAGCGGTTCCCGGCTGGCCGCGCAGCAACAGATGGAAGGCCTC
CTGGCGCCGCACCGGCCCAAGGAGCCCGCGTGGTTCCTGGCCACCGTCGGCGTCTCGCCCGACCACCAGG
GCAAGGGTCTGGGCAGCGCCGTCGTGCTCCCCGGAGTGGAGGCGGCCGAGCGCGCCGGGGTGCCCGCCTT
CCTGGAGACATCCGCGCCCCGCAACCTCCCCTTCTACGAGCGGCTCGGCTTCACCGTCACCGCCGACGTC
GAGGTGCCCGAAGGACCGCGCACCTGGTGCATGACCCGCAAGCCCGGTGCCTGACACGTGCTACGAGATT
TCGATTCCACCGCCGCCTTCTATGAAAGGTTGGGCTTCGGAATCGTTTTCCGGGACGCCGGCTGGATGAT
CCTCCAGCGCGGGGATCTCATGCTGGAGTTCTTCGCCCACCCCAACTTGTTTATTGCAGCTTATAATGGT
TACAAATAAAGCAATAGCATCACAAATTTCACAAATAAAGCATTTTTTTCACTGCATTCTAGTTGTGGTT
TGTCCAAACTCATCAATGTATCTTATCATGTCTGTATACCGTCGACCTCTAGCTAGAGCTTGGCGTAATC
ATGGTCATTACCAATGCTTAATCAGTGAGGCACCTATCTCAGCGATCTGTCTATTTCGTTCATCCATAGT
TGCCTGACTCCCCGTCGTGTAGATAACTACGATACGGGAGGGCTTACCATCTGGCCCCAGCGCTGCGATG
ATACCGCGAGAACCACGCTCACCGGCTCCGGATTTATCAGCAATAAACCAGCCAGCCGGAAGGGCCGAGC
GCAGAAGTGGTCCTGCAACTTTATCCGCCTCCATCCAGTCTATTAATTGTTGCCGGGAAGCTAGAGTAAG
TAGTTCGCCAGTTAATAGTTTGCGCAACGTTGTTGCCATCGCTACAGGCATCGTGGTGTCACGCTCGTCG
TTTGGTATGGCTTCATTCAGCTCCGGTTCCCAACGATCAAGGCGAGTTACATGATCCCCCATGTTGTGCA
AAAAAGCGGTTAGCTCCTTCGGTCCTCCGATCGTTGTCAGAAGTAAGTTGGCCGCAGTGTTATCACTCAT
GGTTATGGCAGCACTGCATAATTCTCTTACTGTCATGCCATCCGTAAGATGCTTTTCTGTGACTGGTGAG
TACTCAACCAAGTCATTCTGAGAATAGTGTATGCGGCGACCGAGTTGCTCTTGCCCGGCGTCAATACGGG
ATAATACCGCGCCACATAGCAGAACTTTAAAAGTGCTCATCATTGGAAAACGTTCTTCGGGGCGAAAACT
CTCAAGGATCTTACCGCTGTTGAGATCCAGTTCGATGTAACCCACTCGTGCACCCAACTGATCTTCAGCA
TCTTTTACTTTCACCAGCGTTTCTGGGTGAGCAAAAACAGGAAGGCAAAATGCCGCAAAAAAGGGAATAA
GGGCGACACGGAAATGTTGAATACTCATATTCTTCCTT
Features (pLannotate 1.2.2; 21 found; start..end, strand, type, name):
    119..143     -  CDS            KanR (fragment): aminoglycoside phosphotransferase; aph(3')-Ia; confers resistance to kanamycin
    254..842     +  rep_origin     ori: high-copy-number ColE1/pMB1/pBR322/pUC origin of replication
   1067..1084    +  terminator     rrnB T2 terminator (fragment): transcription terminator T2 from the E. coli rrnB gene
   1109..1128    -  CDS            lacZα (fragment): LacZα fragment of β-galactosidase; lacZ fragment
   1584..1600    +  protein_bind   lac operator: The lac repressor binds to the lac operator to inhibit transcription in E. coli. This inhibition can be relieved by adding lactose or isopropyl-β-D-thiogalactopyranoside (IPTG). lac repressor encoded by lacI
   1843..2146    +  enhancer       CMV enhancer: human cytomegalovirus immediate early enhancer
   2147..2350    +  promoter       CMV promoter: human cytomegalovirus (CMV) immediate early promoter
   2486..2529    +  intron         CMV intron (fragment): modified intron A from human cytomegalovirus
   2581..2599    +  promoter       SP6 promoter: promoter for bacteriophage SP6 RNA polymerase
   2603..2640    +  CDS            IgH signal sequence (fragment): signal sequence from the mouse immunoglobulin heavy chain variable region
   2731..5850    +  CDS            JAG1 (fragment): JAG1_HUMAN - Also known as JAGL1. Experimental evidence at protein level: Swiss-Prot protein existence level 1. Ligand for multiple Notch receptors and involved in the mediation of Notch signaling (PubMed:18660822, PubMed:20437614). May be involved in cell-fate decisions during hematopoiesis (PubMed:9462510). Seems to be involved in early and late stages of mammalian cardiovascular development. Inhibits myoblast differentiation (By similarity). Enhances fibroblast growth factor-induced angiogenesis (in vitro). From Homo sapiens (Human).
   5866..6543    +  CDS            IGHG1 (fragment): IGHG1_HUMAN - Experimental evidence at protein level: Swiss-Prot protein existence level 1. Constant region of immunoglobulin heavy chains. Immunoglobulins, also known as antibodies, are membrane-bound or secreted glycoproteins produced by B lymphocytes. In the recognition phase of humoral immunity, the membrane-bound immunoglobulins serve as receptors which, upon binding of a specific antigen, trigger the clonal expansion and differentiation of B lymphocytes into immunoglobulins- secreting plasma cells. Secreted immunoglobulins mediate the effector phase of humoral immunity, which results in
   6758..6869    +  polyA_signal   bGH poly(A) signal: bovine growth hormone polyadenylation signal
   6870..6978    +  rep_origin     f1 ori (fragment): f1 bacteriophage origin of replication; arrow indicates direction of (+) strand synthesis
   6992..7321    +  promoter       SV40 promoter: SV40 enhancer and early promoter
   7369..7416    +  promoter       EM7 promoter: synthetic bacterial promoter&nbsp
   7435..8034    +  CDS            PuroR (fragment): puromycin N-acetyltransferase; pac from Streptomyces; confers resistance to puromycin
   8044..8169    +  CDS            ble (fragment): BLE_KLEPN - Experimental evidence at protein level: Swiss-Prot protein existence level 1. Binding protein with a strong affinity to the bleomycin family of antibiotics. Binds to CL990; an antimitotic-antibiotic compound. From Klebsiella pneumoniae.
   8164..8285    +  polyA_signal   SV40 poly(A) signal: SV40 polyadenylation signal
   8338..9198    -  CDS            AmpR: β-lactamase; bla; confers resistance to ampicillin, carbenicillin, and related antibiotics
   9201..89      -  promoter       AmpR promoter (fragment) (across the origin): bla
