[The description below was written by a language model from this plasmid's Addgene catalogue record and pLannotate feature annotations shown in this document.]
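Description:
pD649-HAsp-JAG1-Fc(DAPA)-AviTag-6xHis is a mammalian expression plasmid built on the pD649 backbone for secreted production of the extracellular domain of human JAG1 (Jagged-1, a ligand for Notch receptors). It is maintained in E. coli at high copy through a ColE1/pUC-type origin and selected with ampicillin via a full-length β-lactamase gene. A separate SV40 early promoter/EM7 cassette drives a puromycin N-acetyltransferase gene ending in an SV40 poly(A) signal, which could allow selection in mammalian cells. Short annotated fragments of KanR, lacZα, ble and the f1 origin appear to be non-functional backbone remnants.

The expression unit consists of the CMV enhancer and immediate-early promoter, a fragment of CMV intron A and an SP6 promoter (useful for in vitro transcription and as a sequencing primer site). These are followed by an N-terminal signal sequence, named "HAsp" in the plasmid title but annotated by homology as an immunoglobulin heavy-chain signal fragment. The roughly 3.1 kb JAG1 ectodomain is cloned between preserved NotI and AscI sites in frame with a human IgG1 Fc, an AviTag and a 6xHis tag, and is terminated by the bGH poly(A) signal. The Fc carries the D265A and P329A (DAPA) substitutions, which are generally used to reduce Fc effector binding. Fc dimerises the fusion, the AviTag permits site-specific biotinylation and the His tag permits affinity purification. The plasmid belongs to a collection used to map interactions among human cell-surface proteins.

The two sequence records differ. The 9,985 nt sequencing result contains an IS1 transposable element upstream of the CMV enhancer that is absent from the 9,208 nt reference. This is broadly consistent with the depositor's note that some plasmids in the collection carry an insertion element there, although the note names a different element, an IS4-like transposase.
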