Addgene plasmid #157024: pD649-HAsp-JAG1-Fc(DAPA)-AviTag-6xHis
Purpose: Mammalian expression of cell-surface protein extracellular domain fused to Fc(DAPA)-Avi-6xHis. Protein is secreted from cells.
Depositing lab: Chris Garcia. Depositing organization: Stanford University. Publication: A Human IgSF Cell-Surface Interactome Reveals a Complex Network of Protein-Protein Interactions. Wojtowicz WM, Vielmetter J, Fernandes RA, Siepe DH, Eastman CL, Chisholm GB, Cox S, Klock H, Anderson PW, Rue SM, Miller JJ, Glaser SM, Bragstad ML, Vance J, Lam AW, Lesley SA, Zinn K, Garcia KC. Cell. 2020 Aug 20;182(4):1027-1043.e17. doi: 10.1016/j.cell.2020.07.025. PubMed 32822567.
Backbone
  Vector backbone: pD649
  Backbone size w/o insert (bp): 6106
  Vector type: Mammalian Expression
Growth in bacteria
  Bacterial resistance: Ampicillin, 100 μg/mL
  Growth temperature: 37°C
  Growth strain: DH5alpha
  Copy number: High Copy
Gene/Insert
  Gene/Insert name: JAG1
  Species: H. sapiens (human)
  Insert size (bp): 3102
  Mutation: Fc region of human IgG contains D265A and P329A mutations (DAPA)
  Entrez Gene: JAG1 (a.k.a. AGS, AGS1, AHD, AWS, CD339, CMT2HH, DCHE, HJ1, JAGL1)
  Promoter: CMV/SP6
  Tag / fusion protein: Fc(DAPA)-AviTag-6xHis (C terminal on backbone)
  Cloning method: Restriction Enzyme; 5′ cloning site GCGGCCGC (not destroyed); 3′ cloning site GGCGCGCC (not destroyed)
  Sequencing primers: 5′ ATTTAGGTGACACTATAG; 3′ CACGTACCAGTTGAACTTCACC
Resource information
  A portion of this plasmid was derived from a plasmid made by: synthesis by ThermoFisher
Terms and licenses: Academic/Nonprofit Terms; Industry Terms: Not Available to Industry
Depositor comments: Some plasmids in this collection may have an IS4-like element ISVsa5 family transposase upstream of the CMV promoter.
How to cite: pD649-HAsp-JAG1-Fc(DAPA)-AviTag-6xHis was a gift from Chris Garcia (Addgene plasmid # 157024 ; http://n2t.net/addgene:157024 ; RRID:Addgene_157024)
