>Addgene plasmid #157024 | pD649-HAsp-JAG1-Fc(DAPA)-AviTag-6xHis | depositor partial sequence | sequence record 303158 | insert (extracellular domain)
CAATTTGAGCTGGAAATCCTGAGCATGCAGAACGTGAACGGCGAGCTGCAGAATGGCAATTGCTGTGGCG
GAGCCAGAAATCCCGGCGACAGAAAGTGCACCAGAGATGAGTGCGACACCTACTTCAAAGTGTGCCTGAA
AGAATACCAGAGCCGCGTGACAGCCGGCGGACCTTGTTCTTTTGGCAGCGGCTCTACACCTGTGATCGGC
GGCAACACCTTCAACCTGAAGGCCAGCAGAGGCAACGACCGGAACAGAATCGTGCTGCCCTTCAGCTTCG
CCTGGCCTAGAAGCTACACCCTGCTGGTGGAAGCCTGGGACAGCAGCAATGATACCGTGCAGCCCGACAG
CATCATCGAGAAGGCCTCTCACAGCGGCATGATCAACCCCAGCAGACAGTGGCAGACCCTGAAGCAGAAT
ACCGGCGTGGCCCACTTCGAGTACCAGATCAGAGTGACCTGCGACGACTACTACTACGGCTTCGGCTGCA
ACAAGTTCTGCAGACCCCGGGACGATTTCTTCGGCCACTATGCCTGCGACCAGAACGGCAACAAGACCTG
CATGGAAGGCTGGATGGGCCCCGAGTGCAATAGAGCCATCTGCAGACAGGGCTGTAGCCCCAAGCACGGC
AGCTGTAAACTGCCCGGCGATTGCAGATGCCAGTATGGCTGGCAGGGCCTGTACTGCGACAAGTGCATTC
CTCATCCTGGCTGCGTGCACGGAATCTGCAATGAGCCTTGGCAGTGCCTGTGCGAGACAAACTGGGGAGG
CCAGCTGTGCGACAAGGACCTGAATTACTGCGGCACCCACCAGCCTTGCCTGAATGGCGGCACATGTAGC
AACACAGGCCCCGACAAGTACCAGTGCTCTTGCCCTGAGGGCTACTCTGGCCCCAATTGCGAGATTGCCG
AACACGCCTGTCTGAGCGACCCCTGCCACAATAGAGGCAGCTGCAAAGAGACAAGCCTGGGCTTCGAGTG
CGAGTGTTCTCCTGGATGGACAGGCCCTACCTGCAGCACCAACATCGACGACTGCAGCCCTAACAACTGC
AGCCACGGCGGAACCTGTCAGGACCTGGTCAACGGCTTTAAGTGCGTGTGCCCTCCTCAGTGGACCGGCA
AAACATGCCAGCTGGACGCCAACGAGTGCGAAGCCAAGCCTTGTGTGAACGCCAAGAGCTGCAAGAACCT
GATCGCCAGCTACTACTGCGACTGCCTGCCAGGATGGATGGGACAGAACTGCGACATCAACATCAACGAT
TGCCTGGGCCAGTGCCAGAACGACGCCAGCTGTAGAGATCTGGTCAATGGCTACCGGTGCATCTGCCCAC
CTGGATATGCAGGCGATCACTGCGAGCGGGACATTGACGAGTGTGCCAGCAATCCCTGTCTGAACGGCGG
CCACTGTCAGAACGAGATCAACCGGTTCCAGTGTCTGTGCCCCACCGGCTTTAGCGGCAATCTGTGTCAG
CTGGACATCGACTATTGCGAGCCCAATCCATGCCAGAATGGCGCCCAGTGCTACAACAGAGCCAGCGACT
ACTTCTGCAAGTGCCCCGAGGATTACGAGGGCAAGAACTGCTCCCACCTGAAGGACCACTGCCGGACCAC
ACCTTGCGAAGTGATCGATAGCTGCACCGTGGCTATGGCCAGCAACGATACACCAGAAGGCGTGCGGTAC
ATCAGCAGCAACGTGTGTGGACCTCACGGCAAGTGCAAGTCTCAGAGCGGCGGCAAGTTCACCTGTGACT
GTAACAAGGGCTTCACCGGCACCTACTGCCACGAGAACATCAATGACTGCGAGAGCAACCCCTGCAGAAA
CGGCGGCACTTGTATCGACGGCGTGAACAGCTACAAGTGTATCTGCAGCGACGGATGGGAGGGCGCCTAC
TGCGAGACTAATATCAACGACTGCTCTCAGAACCCTTGCCACAACGGCGGGACCTGCAGAGATCTCGTGA
ACGACTTCTACTGCGATTGCAAGAACGGCTGGAAGGGCAAGACCTGTCACAGCAGAGATAGCCAGTGCGA
CGAGGCCACCTGTAACAATGGCGGAACTTGCTACGATGAGGGCGACGCCTTCAAGTGCATGTGTCCTGGT
GGATGGGAAGGCACCACATGCAATATCGCCCGGAACAGCAGCTGTCTGCCTAATCCATGTCATAACGGTG
GCACCTGTGTCGTGAATGGCGAGAGCTTTACCTGCGTGTGCAAAGAAGGCTGGGAGGGACCTATCTGCGC
CCAGAACACCAACGACTGTAGCCCACATCCTTGCTACAACTCCGGCACATGCGTGGACGGCGACAACTGG
TACAGATGCGAATGCGCCCCTGGCTTCGCCGGACCTGATTGCCGGATCAATATCAATGAGTGTCAGAGCA
GCCCTTGCGCCTTCGGCGCTACTTGTGTGGATGAGATCAACGGCTACCGCTGCGTGTGTCCACCAGGCCA
TAGCGGAGCCAAGTGTCAAGAAGTGTCCGGCAGACCTTGCATCACCATGGGCAGCGTTATCCCCGATGGC
GCCAAGTGGGACGACGATTGCAATACCTGCCAGTGCCTCAACGGCAGAATCGCCTGCTCCAAAGTTTGGT
GCGGCCCCAGACCTTGTCTGCTGCACAAGGGACACAGCGAGTGTCCTAGCGGCCAGAGCTGTATCCCCAT
CCTGGACGATCAGTGCTTCGTGCACCCTTGTACAGGCGTGGGCGAGTGTAGAAGCAGCTCTCTGCAGCCC
GTGAAAACAAAGTGTACCAGCGATAGCTACTACCAGGACAACTGCGCCAACATCACCTTCACGTTCAACA
AAGAAATGATGAGCCCTGGCCTGACCACCGAGCACATCTGTAGCGAGCTGAGAAACCTGAACATCCTGAA
GAACGTGTCCGCCGAGTACAGCATCTATATCGCCTGCGAGCCTTCTCCTAGCGCCAACAACGAAATCCAC
GTGGCCATCAGCGCCGAGGACATCAGAGATGACGGCAACCCCATCAAAGAGATCACCGACAAGATCATCG
ACCTGGTGTCCAAGCGCGACGGCAACTCTTCTCTGATTGCTGCCGTCGCTGAAGTGCGGGTCCAGAGAAG
GCCCCTGAAGAATAGAACCGAT
